>Addgene plasmid #149477 | pBVG2 | addgene full sequence | sequence record 313680 | Addgene NGS Result
GCGGCCACCGGCTGGCTCGCTTCGCTCGGCCCGTGGACAACCCTGCTGGACAAGCTGATGGACAGGCTGC
GCCTGCCCACGAGCTTGACCACAGGGATTGCCCACCGGCTACCCAGCCTTCGACCACATACCCACCGGCT
CCAACTGCGCGGCCTGCGGCCTTGCCCCATCAATTTTTTTAATTTTCTCTGGGGAAAAGCCTCCGGCCTG
CGGCCTGCGCGCTTCGCTTGCCGGTTGGACACCAAGTGGAAGGCGGGTCAAGGCTCGCGCAGCGACCGCG
CAGCGGCTTGGCCTTGACGCGCCTGGAACGACCCAAGCCTATGCGAGTGGGGGCAGTCGAAGGGCGAAGC
CCGCCCGCCTGCCCCCCGAGCCTCACGGCGGCGAGTGCGGGGGTTCCAAGGGGGCAGCGCCACCTTGGGC
AAGGCCGAAGGCCGCGCAGTCGATCAACAAGCCCCGGAGGGGCCACTTTTTGCCGGAGGGGGAGCCGCGC
CGAAGGCGTGGGGGAACCCCGCAGGGGTGCCCTTCTTTGGGCACCAAAGAACTAGATATAGGGCGAAATG
CGAAAGACTTAAAAATCAACAACTTAAAAAAGGGGGGTACGCAACAGCTCATTGCGGCACCCCCCGCAAT
AGCTCATTGCGTAGGTTAAAGAAAATCTGTAATTGACTGCCACTTTTACGCAACGCATAATTGTTGTCGC
GCTGCCGAAAAGTTGCAGCTGATTGCGCATGGTGCCGCAACCGTGCGGCACCCCTACCGCATGGAGATAA
GCATGGCCACGCAGTCCAGAGAAATCGGCATTCAAGCCAAGAACAAGCCCGGTCACTGGGTGCAAACGGA
ACGCAAAGCGCATGAGGCGTGGGCCGGGCTTATTGCGAGGAAACCCACGGCGGCAATGCTGCTGCATCAC
CTCGTGGCGCAGATGGGCCACCAGAACGCCGTGGTGGTCAGCCAGAAGACACTTTCCAAGCTCATCGGAC
GTTCTTTGCGGACGGTCCAATACGCAGTCAAGGACTTGGTGGCCGAGCGCTGGATCTCCGTCGTGAAGCT
CAACGGCCCCGGCACCGTGTCGGCCTACGTGGTCAATGACCGCGTGGCGTGGGGCCAGCCCCGCGACCAG
TTGCGCCTGTCGGTGTTCAGTGCCGCCGTGGTGGTTGATCACGACGACCAGGACGAATCGCTGTTGGGGC
ATGGCGACCTGCGCCGCATCCCGACCCTGTATCCGGGCGAGCAGCAACTACCGACCGGCCCCGGCGAGGA
GCCGCCCAGCCAGCCCGGCATTCCGGGCATGGAACCAGACCTGCCAGCCTTGACCGAAACGGAGGAATGG
GAACGGCGCGGGCAGCAGCGCCTGCCGATGCCCGATGAGCCGTGTTTTCTGGACGATGGCGAGCCGTTGG
AGCCGCCGACACGGGTCACGCTGCCGCGCCGGTAGCACTTGGGTTGCGCAGCAACCCGTAAGTGCGCTGT
TCCAGACTATCGGCTGTAGCCGCCTCGCCGCCCTATACCTTGTCTGCCTCCCCGCGTTGCGTCGCGGTGC
ATGGAGCCGGGCCACCTCGACCTGAATGGAAGCCGGCGGCACCTCGCTAACGGATTCACCGTTTTTATCA
GGCTCTGGGAGGCAGAATAAATGATCATATCGTCAATTATTACCTCCACGGGGAGAGCCTGAGCAAACTG
GCCTCAGGCATTTGAGAAGCACACGGTCACACTGCTTCCGGTAGTCAATAAACCGGTAAACCAGCAATAG
ACATAAGCGGCTATTTAACGACCCTGCCCTGAACCGACGACCGGGTCGAATTTGCTTTCGAATTTCTGCC
ATTCATCCGCTTATTATCACTTATTCAGGCGTAGCAACCAGGCGTTTAAGGGCACCAATAACTGCCTTAA
AAAAATTACGCCCCGCCCTGCCACTCATCGCAGTACGGCCTATTGGTTAAAAAATGAGCTGATTTAACAA
AAATTTAACGCGAATTTTAACAAAATATTAACGCTTACAATTTCCATTCGCCATTCAGGCTGCGCAACTG
TTGGGAAGGGCGATCGGTGCGGGCCTCTTCGCTATTACGCCAGCTGGCGAAAGGGGGATGTGCTGCAAGG
CGATTAAGTTGGGTAACGCCAGGGTTTTCCCAGTCACGACGTTGTAAAACGACGGCCAGTGAAACAGACG
AAGAATCCATGGTCAATCTGCACGAATTGACCATGCTGCACCCAGCGGTGCGCCTGCGCTTGCTGCTGCT
TCAAAAACTTTTGCATTACGAATTGCTGCCAGTGCATGATCACGCATAATACGTTCTGCACCTTCGGCAT
CACCACAGCTAACTGCATCCAGAACTGCCTGATGCTGACGATGTGCTGCCAGCAGATGTTCATATTCGGC
AGACAGGTCCATCAGATCCAGGGCCAGTGCACCGGCTGCTGCAAACGGTTCAAAACCATTACGTGCCAGT
GCGCTTTCAACTGCACCATTACCTGCTGCGCTAACCAGGGTATCATGAAATGCCTGATTATATGCGGCAT
AACGATCCAGATCTTCACCATTCAGGCGACCGGCTGCAAACAGTGCTTCACCTTCTGCAATCAGTACAAC
AAAACGTGCATGGGTTTCTGAGGTCATACCACGTTCTGCCAGACGACGTGCTGCAAAACCTTCCAGAACA
CCACGAACTTCAATTGCATCACGAATCTGATCGCTGCTAACACCACGGGCTGCATAACCACGTGCACCCA
GACGAACAACCAGACCTTCTTGTTCCAGTGAACGCAGTGCGATACGAACCGGCATACGGCTAACACCCAG
TGCTGCTGCGGTCGGAATTTCTGCAATACGTTCACCACTTTTGATTTCACCGCTTGCAATCATTTTACGC
AGTGCCATCATAACACGCTGACCCGGTTTAATACGAGGCATGTCCATGTCTATCCTCCTTATTTACGTTC
GTTAGTTTAAGCGGGCGCTATCATGCCATACCGCGAAAGGTTTTGCGCCATTCGATGGCGCGCCGCCAAT
TATTGAAGGCCTCCCTAACGGGGGGCCTTTTTTTGTTTCTGGTCTCCCGCTTAACGATCGTTGGCTGATT
GGATCCAATTGACAGCTAGCTCAGTCCTAGGTACCATTGGATCCAATAGCTGTCACCGGATGTGCTTTCC
GGTCTGATGAGTCCGTGAGGACGAAACAGCCTCTACAAATAATTTTGTTTAAGAACTGGGAAGAGCGCAG
ATTAAAGAGGAGAAATACTAGATGCGTAAAGGAGAAGAACTTTTCACTGGAGTTGTCCCAATTCTTGTTG
AATTAGATGGTGATGTTAATGGGCACAAATTTTCTGTCAGTGGAGAGGGTGAAGGTGATGCAACATACGG
AAAACTTACCCTTAAATTTATTTGCACTACTGGAAAACTACCTGTTCCATGGCCAACACTTGTCACTACT
TTCGGTTATGGTGTTCAATGCTTTGCGAGATACCCAGATCATATGAAACAGCATGACTTTTTCAAGAGTG
CCATGCCCGAAGGTTATGTACAGGAAAGAACTATATTTTTCAAAGATGACGGGAACTACAAGACACGTGC
TGAAGTCAAGTTTGAAGGTGATACCCTTGTTAATAGAATCGAGTTAAAAGGTATTGATTTTAAAGAAGAT
GGAAACATTCTTGGACACAAATTGGAATACAACTATAACTCACACAATGTATACATCATGGCAGACAAAC
AAAAGAATGGAATCAAAGTTAACTTCAAAATTAGACACAACATTGAAGATGGAAGCGTTCAACTAGCAGA
CCATTATCAACAAAATACTCCAATTGGCGATGGCCCTGTCCTTTTACCAGACAACCATTACCTGTCCACA
CAATCTGCCCTTTCGAAAGATCCCAACGAAAAGAGAGACCACATGGTCCTTCTTGAGTTTGTAACAGCTG
CTGGGATTACACATGGCATGGATGAACTATACAAATAATAATACTAGTAGCGGCCGCTGCAGTCCGGCAA
AAAAGGGCAAGGTGTCACCACCCTGCCCTTTTTCTTTAAAACCGAAAAGATTACTTCGCGTTATGCAGGC
TTCCTCGCTCACTGACTCGCTGCGCTCGGTCGTTCGGCTGCGGCGAGCGGTATCAGCTCACTCAAAGGCG
GTAATGCTTTCCAGTCGGGAAACCTGTCGTGCCAGCTGCATTAATGAATCGGCCAACGCGCGGGGAGAGG
CGGTTTGCGTATTGGGCGCATGCATAAAAACTGTTGTAATTCATTAAGCATTCTGCCGACATGGAAGCCA
TCACAAACGGCATGATGAACCTGAATCGCCAGCGGCATCAGCACCTTGTCGCCTTGCGTATAATATTTGC
CCATGGGGGTGGGCGAAGAACTCCAGCATGAGATCCCCGCGCTGGAGGATCATCCAGCCGGCGTCCCGGA
AAACGATTCCGAAGCCCAACCTTTCATAGAAGGCGGCGGTGGAATCGAAATCTCGTGATGGCAGGTTGGG
CGTCGCTTGGTCGGTCATTTCGAACCCCAGAGTCCCGCTCAGAAGAACTCGTCAAGAAGGCGATAGAAGG
CGATGCGCTGCGAATCGGGAGCGGCGATACCGTAAAGCACGAGGAAGCGGTCAGCCCATTCGCCGCCAAG
CTCTTCAGCAATATCACGGGTAGCCAACGCTATGTCCTGATAGCGGTCCGCCACACCCAGCCGGCCACAG
TCGATGAATCCAGAAAAGCGGCCATTTTCCACCATGATATTCGGCAAGCAGGCATCGCCATGGGTCACGA
CGAGATCCTCGCCGTCGGGCATGCGCGCCTTGAGCCTGGCGAACAGTTCGGCTGGCGCGAGCCCCTGATG
CTCTTCGTCCAGATCATCCTGATCGACAAGACCGGCTTCCATCCGAGTACGTGCTCGCTCGATGCGATGT
TTCGCTTGGTGGTCGAATGGGCAGGTAGCCGGATCAAGCGTATGCAGCCGCCGCATTGCATCAGCCATGA
TGGATACTTTCTCGGCAGGAGCAAGGTGAGATGACAGGAGATCCTGCCCCGGCACTTCGCCCAATAGCAG
CCAGTCCCTTCCCGCTTCAGTGACAACGTCGAGCACAGCTGCGCAAGGAACGCCCGTCGTGGCCAGCCAC
GATAGCCGCGCTGCCTCGTCCTGCAGTTCATTCAGGGCACCGGACAGGTCGGTCTTGACAAAAAGAACCG
GGCGCCCCTGCGCTGACAGCCGGAACACGGCGGCATCAGAGCAGCCGATTGTCTGTTGTGCCCAGTCATA
GCCGAATAGCCTCTCCACCCAAGCGGCCGGAGAACCTGCGTGCAATCCATCTTGTTCAATCATGCGAAAC
GATCCTCATCCTGTCTCTTGATCAGATCTTGATCCCCTGCGCCATCAGATCCTTGGCGGCAAGAAAGCCA
TCCAGTTTACTTTGCAGGGCTTCCCAACCTTACCAGAGGGCGCCCCAGCTGGCAATTCCGGTTCGCTTGC
TGTCCATAAAACCGCCCAGTCTAGCTATCGCCATGTAAGCCCACTGCAAGCTACCTGCTTTCTCTTTGCG
CTTGCGTTTTCCCTTGTCCAGATAGCCCAGTAGCTGACATTCATCCCAGGTGGCACTTTTCGGGGAAATG
TGCGCGCCCGCGTTCCTGCTGGCGCTGGGCCTGTTTCTGGCGCTGGACTTCCCGCTGTTCCGTCAGCAGC
TTTTCGCCCACGGCCTTGATGATCGCGGCGGCCTTGGCCTGCATATCCCGATTCAACGGCCCCAGGGCGT
CCAGAACGGGCTTCAGGCGCTCCCAAAGGTCTCGGGCCGTCTCTTGGGCTTGATCGGCCTTCTTGCGCAT
CTCACGCGCTCCTGCGGCGGCCTGTAGGGCAGGCTCATACCCCTGCCGAACCGCTTTTGTCAGCCGGTCG
GCCACGGCTTCCGGCGTCTCAACGCGCTTTGAGATTCCCAGCTTTTCGGCCAATCCCTGCGGTGCATAGG
CGCGTGGCTCGACCGCTTGCGGGCTGATGGTGACGTGGCCCACTGGTGGCCGCTCCAGGGCCTCGTAGAA
CGCCTGAATGCGCGTGTGACGTGCCTTGCTGCCCTCGATGCCCCGTTGCAGCCCTAGATCGGCCACAGCG
GCCGCAAACGTGGTCTGGTCGCGGGTCATCTGCGCTTTGTTGCCGATGAACTCCTTGGCCGACAGCCTGC
CGTCCTGCGTCAGCGGCACCACGAACGCGGTCATGTGCGGGCTGGTTTCGTCACGGTGGATGCTGGCCGT
CACGATGCGATCCGCCCCGTACTTGTCCGCCAGCCACTTGTGCGCCTTCTCGAAGAACGCCGCCTGCTGT
TCTTGGCTGGCCGACTTCCACCATTCCGGGCTGGCCGTCATGACGTACTCGACCGCCAACACAGCGTCCT
TGCGCCGCTTCTCTGGCAGCAACTCGCGCAGTCGGCCCATCGCTTCATCGGTGCTGCTGGCCGCCCAGTG
CTCGTTCTCTGGCGTCCTGCTGGCGTCAGCGTTGGGCGTCTCGCGCTCGCGGTAGGCGTGCTTGAGACTG
GCCGCCACGTTGCCCATTTTCGCCAGCTTCTTGCATCGCATGATCGCGTATGCCGCCATGCCTGCCCCTC
CCTTTTGGTGTCCAACCGGCTCGACGGGGGCAGCGCAAGGCGGTGCCTCCGGCGGGCCACTCAATGCTTG
AGTATACTCACTAGACTTTGCTTCGCAAAGTCGTGACCGCCTACGGCGGCTGCGGCGCCCTACGGGCTTG
CTCTCCGGGCTTCGCCCTGCGCGGTCGCTGCGCTCCCTTGCCAGCCCGTGGATATGTGGACGATGGCCGC
GA
Features (pLannotate 1.2.2; 17 found; start..end, strand, type, name):
      1..772     +  rep_origin     pBBR1 oriV: replication origin of the broad-host-range plasmid pBBR1 from Bordetella bronchiseptica; requires the pBBR1 Rep protein for replication
    773..1435    +  CDS            pBBR1 Rep: replication protein for the broad-host-range plasmid pBBR1 from Bordetella bronchiseptica
   1496..1565    +  CDS            TcR (fragment): tetracycline efflux protein; tet; confers resistance to tetracycline
   1895..1926    -  CDS            CmR (fragment): chloramphenicol acetyltransferase confers resistance to chloramphenicol
   1926..2003    +  rep_origin     M13 ori (fragment): M13 bacteriophage origin of replication; arrow indicates direction of (+) strand synthesis
   2007..2163    -  CDS            lacZα (fragment): LacZα fragment of β-galactosidase; lacZ fragment
   2952..2998    -  promoter       lacI promoter (fragment): lacI
   3089..3113    +  promoter       J23119(SpeI) promoter (fragment): bacterial promoter (Registry of Standard Biological Parts BBa J23119) modified to end with an SpeI site
   3130..3179    +  misc_RNA       sTRSV HHRz: hammerhead ribozyme from the tobacco ringspot virus satellite RNA (Khvorova et al., 2003)
   3242..3955    +  CDS            hfriFP: hfriFP is a fluorescent protein published in 2013, derived from Herbaspirillum frisingense.
   3962..3982    +  misc_feature   BioBrick suffix: universal suffix for all parts
   3983..4040    +  terminator     his operon terminator: This putative transcriptin terminator from the E. coli his operon has a 2-bp deletion introduced during synthesis. Its efficiency has not been determined.
   4136..4219    -  CDS            lacI (fragment): lac repressor; lacI; The lac repressor binds to the lac operator to inhibit transcription in E. coli. This inhibition can be relieved by adding lactose or isopropyl-β-D-thiogalactopyranoside (IPTG).
   4230..4346    -  CDS            CmR (fragment): chloramphenicol acetyltransferase; cat; confers resistance to chloramphenicol
   4346..4498    -  CDS            ble (fragment): BLE_KLEPN - Experimental evidence at protein level: Swiss-Prot protein existence level 1. Binding protein with a strong affinity to the bleomycin family of antibiotics. Binds to CL990; an antimitotic-antibiotic compound. From Klebsiella pneumoniae.
   4522..5313    -  CDS            neo: KKA2_KLEPN - Also known as kan, nptII. Experimental evidence at protein level: Swiss-Prot protein existence level 1. Resistance to kanamycin, neomycin, paromomycin, ribostamycin, butirosin and gentamicin B. From Klebsiella pneumoniae.
   5345..5629    -  CDS            tnpA (fragment): TN5P_ECOLX - Also known as tnp. Experimental evidence at protein level: Swiss-Prot protein existence level 1. Mediates transposition of transposon Tn5 by a 'cut and paste' mechanism. First, the monomeric transposase binds the 19 bp inverted DNA repeats flanking the transposon. Then, dimerization of the DNA- bound transposase creates a synaptic DNA complex. After nicking of the first DNA strand, excision of the transposon proceeds through a series of intermediates. The transposase then mediates the insertion of the transposon at a new site by strand transfer. The activity of the wild- type tran
