[The description below was written by a language model from this plasmid's Addgene catalogue record and pLannotate feature annotations shown in this document.]
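Description:
pBVG2 is a low-copy, broad-host-range bacterial expression plasmid of about 6.8 kb, built as part of a toolbox for controlled gene expression across the Proteobacteria. It replicates from the pBBR1 oriV together with the adjacent pBBR1 Rep gene, a self-contained replicon from Bordetella bronchiseptica that functions in many Gram-negative species. Selection is by kanamycin through a Tn5-derived neo (nptII) gene. The catalogue does not name the backbone. The annotation also picks up many short fragments (TcR, CmR, ble, tnpA, lacZα, M13 ori, lacI), which are most likely non-functional remnants of the plasmid's pBBR1-type and Tn5-marker ancestry.

The payload is a synthetic VanR(AM)-GFP cassette. VanR(AM) is an engineered vanillate-responsive repressor, derived from a previously deposited sensor strain, and it controls the PVanCC promoter, which drives GFPmut3b as the reporter. Vanillic acid relieves repression, so fluorescence reports induction. The automated feature table does not label VanR or PVanCC. The unannotated stretch upstream of the reporter, next to a lacI promoter fragment on the reverse strand, probably holds the repressor gene, although the record does not confirm this. A partial J23119-like promoter match sits just upstream of an sTRSV hammerhead ribozyme, an insulator that cleaves the 5′ leader to make translation independent of promoter context. The roughly 700 bp reading frame that follows is labelled hfriFP, but by position and by the catalogue entry it corresponds to GFPmut3b. It is followed by a BioBrick suffix and a his operon terminator. The plasmid is suited to characterising vanillate-inducible expression in diverse hosts, or as a template in which GFP is swapped for a gene of interest.
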