Addgene plasmid #149477: pBVG2
Purpose: Broad-Host range expression vector, pBBR origin, VanR(AM) repressor, PVanCC promoter, GFPmut3b, Kanamycin Resistance Marker.
Depositing lab: Christopher Reisch. Depositing organization: University of Florida. Publication: A plasmid toolbox for controlled gene expression across the Proteobacteria. Schuster LA, Reisch CR. Nucleic Acids Res. 2021 Jun 14. pii: 6298615. doi: 10.1093/nar/gkab496. PubMed 34125913.
Backbone
  Vector backbone: Unspecified
  Vector type: Bacterial Expression, Synthetic Biology
Growth in bacteria
  Bacterial resistance: Kanamycin, 50 μg/mL
  Growth temperature: 37°C
  Growth strain: DH5alpha
  Copy number: Low Copy
Gene/Insert
  Gene/Insert name: VanR(AM)-GFP
  Species: Synthetic
  Promoter: PVanCC
  Cloning method: Ligation Independent Cloning
Resource information
  A portion of this plasmid was derived from a plasmid made by: sAJM.1506 was received from Addgene from a deposit by Christopher Voight (Addgene plasmid # 108254)
Terms and licenses: Academic/Nonprofit Terms; Industry Terms: Not Available to Industry
How to cite: pBVG2 was a gift from Christopher Reisch (Addgene plasmid # 149477 ; http://n2t.net/addgene:149477 ; RRID:Addgene_149477)
